Addgene plasmid #19649: pGC179
Depositing lab: Jane Hubbard. Depositing organization: NYU Grossman School of Medicine. Publication: A "FLP-Out" system for controlled gene expression in Caenorhabditis elegans. Voutev R, Hubbard EJ. Genetics. 2008 Sep;180(1):103-19. doi: 10.1534/genetics.108.090274. PubMed 18723890.
Backbone
  Vector backbone: pGC76
  Vector type: Worm Expression ; FLP/FRT
Growth in bacteria
  Bacterial resistance: Ampicillin, 100 μg/mL
  Growth temperature: 37°C
  Growth strain: DH5alpha
  Copy number: High Copy
Gene/Insert
  Gene/Insert name: <4xNLS-tdimer2(12)::let-858(3’)
  Species: C. elegans (nematode); Discosoma sp.
  Cloning method: Restriction Enzyme
  Sequencing primers: 5′ M13R
Terms and licenses: Academic/Nonprofit Terms; Industry Terms: Not Available to Industry
How to cite: pGC179 was a gift from Jane Hubbard (Addgene plasmid # 19649 ; http://n2t.net/addgene:19649 ; RRID:Addgene_19649)
