[The description below was written by a language model from this plasmid's Addgene catalogue record and pLannotate feature annotations shown in this document.]
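Description:
pGC179 is a 4,795 nt high-copy bacterial plasmid built on the pGC76 backbone and catalogued as a worm expression, FLP/FRT vector, one of the components of a "FLP-Out" system for controlled gene expression in Caenorhabditis elegans. It is propagated in E. coli through a ColE1/pUC-type origin and selected with ampicillin via the bla (AmpR) gene and its own promoter. The remaining bacterial annotations are short cloning-vector remnants: fragments of rop, bom and lacI, a CAP site, the lac promoter and operator, and pieces of pUC and pBluescript polylinkers.

The insert is named <4xNLS-tdimer2(12)::let-858(3'). The feature table shows a single FRT site, the target of the yeast 2μ FLP recombinase and probably what the "<" in the name denotes. It lies upstream of the coding sequence for tdimer2(12), a tandem-dimer orange-red fluorescent protein derived from Discosoma sp. DsRed. According to the name, the reporter carries four nuclear localization signals, which would concentrate fluorescence in nuclei, and is followed by the 3' region of the C. elegans let-858 gene to supply 3' end processing signals. Neither of these parts is annotated separately, although unannotated sequence flanks the reporter on both sides.

No worm promoter is annotated or named in the record, so the plasmid appears to be a promoterless FRT-reporter module rather than a complete expression unit. It may serve as a building block for FLP-out cassettes, in which FLP-mediated excision of an FRT-flanked segment brings a downstream coding region under the control of an upstream promoter. The record does not state exactly how this piece is combined with others.
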