Features (pLannotate 1.2.2; 14 found; start..end, strand, type, name):
      1..30      -  misc_feature   MCS (fragment): pUC18/19 multiple cloning site
     46..62      -  misc_feature   MCS (fragment): pBluescript multiple cloning site
     78..125     -  protein_bind   FRT: FLP-mediated recombination occurs in the 8-bp core sequence TCTAGAAA (Turan and Bode, 2011). FLP recombinase from the Saccharomyces cerevisiae 2μ plasmid
    128..147     -  misc_feature   MCS (fragment): pUC18/19 multiple cloning site
    332..1723    +  CDS            tdimer2(12): tdimer2(12) is a basic (constitutively fluorescent) orange fluorescent protein published in 2002, derived from Discosoma sp.. It has low acid sensitivity.
   2206..2241    +  CDS            rop (fragment): Rop protein, which maintains plasmids at low copy number; rop
   2343..2442    +  misc_feature   bom (fragment): basis of mobility region from pBR322
   2540..2644    +  promoter       AmpR promoter: bla
   2645..3505    +  CDS            AmpR: β-lactamase; bla; confers resistance to ampicillin, carbenicillin, and related antibiotics
   3676..4264    +  rep_origin     ori: high-copy-number ColE1/pMB1/pBR322/pUC origin of replication
   4447..4539    +  CDS            lacI (fragment): lac repressor; lacI; The lac repressor binds to the lac operator to inhibit transcription in E. coli. This inhibition can be relieved by adding lactose or isopropyl-β-D-thiogalactopyranoside (IPTG).
   4552..4573    +  protein_bind   CAP binding site: CAP binding activates transcription in the presence of cAMP. E. coli catabolite activator protein
   4588..4618    +  promoter       lac promoter: promoter for the E. coli lac operon
   4626..4642    +  protein_bind   lac operator: The lac repressor binds to the lac operator to inhibit transcription in E. coli. This inhibition can be relieved by adding lactose or isopropyl-β-D-thiogalactopyranoside (IPTG). lac repressor encoded by lacI
>Addgene plasmid #19649 | pGC179 | depositor full sequence | sequence record 9281 | Author sequence
AAGCTTGCATGCCTGCAGGTCGACTCTAGACCGCGGTTTTGGCGCGGATCCACTAGTTCTAGCTTCAAAA
GCGCTCTGAAGTTCCTATACTTTCTAGAGAATAGGAACTTCGGAATAGGAACTTCAAGATCCCCGGGTAC
CGAGCTCAGAAAAAATGACTGCTCCAAAGAAGAAGCGTAAGGTACCGGCAGAAAAAATGACTGCTCCAAA
GAAGAAGCGTAAGGTACCGGCAGAAAAAATGACTGCTCCAAAGAAGAAGCGTAAGGTACCGGCAGAAAAA
ATGACTGCTCCAAAGAAGAAGCGTAAGGTACCGGTAGACGATAAGGATCCGATGGTGGCCTCCTCCGAGG
ACGTCATCAAAGAGTTCATGCGCTTCAAGGTGCGCATGGAGGGCTCCGTGAACGGCCACGAGTTCGAGAT
CGAGGGCGAGGGCGAGGGCCGCCCCTACGAGGGCACCCAGACCGCCAAGCTGAAGGTGACCAAGGGCGGC
CCCCTGCCCTTCGCCTGGGACATCCTGTCCCCCCAGTTCCAGTACGGCTCCAAGGCGTACGTGAAGCACC
CCGCCGACATCCCCGACTACAAGAAGCTGTCCTTCCCCGAGGGCTTCAAGTGGGAGCGCGTGATGAACTT
CGAGGACGGCGGCGTGGTGACCGTGACCCAGGACTCCTCCCTGCAGGACGGCACGCTGATCTACAAGGTG
AAGTTCCGCGGCACCAACTTCCCCCCCGACGGCCCCGTAATGCAGAAGAAGACCATGGGCTGGGAGGCCT
CCACCGAGCGCCTGTACCCCCGCGACGGCGTGCTGAAGGGCGAGATCCACCAGGCCCTGAAGCTGAAGGA
CGGCGGCCACTACCTGGTGGAGTTCAAGACCATCTACATGGCCAAGAAGCCCGTGCAGCTGCCCGGCTAC
TACTACGTGGACACCAAGCTGGACATCACCTCCCACAACGAGGACTACACCATCGTGGAACAGTACGAGC
GCTCCGAGGGCCGCCACCACCTGTTCCTGGGGCATGGCACCGGCAGCACCGGCAGCGGCAGCTCCGGCAC
CGCCTCCTCCGAGGACGTCATCAAAGAGTTCATGCGCTTCAAGGTGCGCATGGAGGGCTCCGTGAACGGC
CACGAGTTCGAGATCGAGGGCGAGGGCGAGGGCCGCCCCTACGAGGGCACCCAGACCGCCAAGCTGAAGG
TGACCAAGGGCGGCCCCCTGCCCTTCGCCTGGGACATCCTGTCCCCCCAGTTCCAGTACGGCTCCAAGGC
GTACGTGAAGCACCCCGCCGACATCCCCGACTACAAGAAGCTGTCCTTCCCCGAGGGCTTCAAGTGGGAG
CGCGTGATGAACTTCGAGGACGGCGGCGTGGTGACCGTGACCCAGGACTCCTCCCTGCAGGACGGCACGC
TGATCTACAAGGTGAAGTTCCGCGGCACCAACTTCCCCCCCGACGGCCCCGTAATGCAGAAGAAGACCAT
GGGCTGGGAGGCCTCCACCGAGCGCCTGTACCCCCGCGACGGCGTGCTGAAGGGCGAGATCCACCAGGCC
CTGAAGCTGAAGGACGGCGGCCACTACCTGGTGGAGTTCAAGACCATCTACATGGCCAAGAAGCCCGTGC
AGCTGCCCGGCTACTACTACGTGGACACCAAGCTGGACATCACCTCCCACAACGAGGACTACACCATCGT
GGAACAGTACGAGCGCTCCGAGGGCCGCCACCACCTGTTCCTGTAGGAATTCGCTAGCCGGCCATACAAG
TAATCCGGATGATCGACGCCAACGTCGTTGAATTTTCAAATTTTAAATACTGAATATTTGTTTTTTTTCC
TATTATTTATTTATTCTCTTTGTGTTTTTTTTCTTGCTTTCTAAAAAATTAATTCAATCCAAATCTAAAC
ATGAGCGGTTTTTTTTCTCTTTCCGTCTCCCAATTCGTATTCCGCTCCTCTCATCTGAACACAATGTGCA
AGTTTATTTATCTTCTCGCTTTCATTTCATTAGGACGTGGGGGGAATTGGTGGAAGGGGGAAACACACAA
AAGGATGATGGAAATGAAATAAGGACACACAATATGCAACAACATTCAATTCAGAAATATGGAGGAAGGT
TTAAAAGAAAACATAAAAATATATAGAGGAGGAAGGAAAACTAGTAAAAAATAAGCAAAGAAATTAGGCG
AACGATGAGAATTGTCCTCGCTTGGGCCCTTTCGTCTCGCGCGTTTCGGTGATGACGGTGAAAACCTCTG
ACACATGCAGCTCCCGGAGACGGTCACAGCTTGTCTGTAAGCGGATGCCGGGAGCAGACAAGCCCGTCAG
GGCGCGTCAGCGGGTGTTGGCGGGTGTCGGGGCTGGCTTAACTATGCGGCATCAGAGCAGATTGTACTGA
GAGTGCACCATATGCGGTGTGAAATACCGCACAGATGCGTAAGGAGAAAATACCGCATCAGGCGGCCTTA
AGGGCCTCGTGATACGCCTATTTTTATAGGTTAATGTCATGATAATAATGGTTTCTTAGACGTCAGGTGG
CACTTTTCGGGGAAATGTGCGCGGAACCCCTATTTGTTTATTTTTCTAAATACATTCAAATATGTATCCG
CTCATGAGACAATAACCCTGATAAATGCTTCAATAATATTGAAAAAGGAAGAGTATGAGTATTCAACATT
TCCGTGTCGCCCTTATTCCCTTTTTTGCGGCATTTTGCCTTCCTGTTTTTGCTCACCCAGAAACGCTGGT
GAAAGTAAAAGATGCTGAAGATCAGTTGGGTGCACGAGTGGGTTACATCGAACTGGATCTCAACAGCGGT
AAGATCCTTGAGAGTTTTCGCCCCGAAGAACGTTTTCCAATGATGAGCACTTTTAAAGTTCTGCTATGTG
GCGCGGTATTATCCCGTATTGACGCCGGGCAAGAGCAACTCGGTCGCCGCATACACTATTCTCAGAATGA
CTTGGTTGAGTACTCACCAGTCACAGAAAAGCATCTTACGGATGGCATGACAGTAAGAGAATTATGCAGT
GCTGCCATAACCATGAGTGATAACACTGCGGCCAACTTACTTCTGACAACGATCGGAGGACCGAAGGAGC
TAACCGCTTTTTTGCACAACATGGGGGATCATGTAACTCGCCTTGATCGTTGGGAACCGGAGCTGAATGA
AGCCATACCAAACGACGAGCGTGACACCACGATGCCTGTAGCAATGGCAACAACGTTGCGCAAACTATTA
ACTGGCGAACTACTTACTCTAGCTTCCCGGCAACAATTAATAGACTGGATGGAGGCGGATAAAGTTGCAG
GACCACTTCTGCGCTCGGCCCTTCCGGCTGGCTGGTTTATTGCTGATAAATCTGGAGCCGGTGAGCGTGG
GTCTCGCGGTATCATTGCAGCACTGGGGCCAGATGGTAAGCCCTCCCGTATCGTAGTTATCTACACGACG
GGGAGTCAGGCAACTATGGATGAACGAAATAGACAGATCGCTGAGATAGGTGCCTCACTGATTAAGCATT
GGTAACTGTCAGACCAAGTTTACTCATATATACTTTAGATTGATTTAAAACTTCATTTTTAATTTAAAAG
GATCTAGGTGAAGATCCTTTTTGATAATCTCATGACCAAAATCCCTTAACGTGAGTTTTCGTTCCACTGA
GCGTCAGACCCCGTAGAAAAGATCAAAGGATCTTCTTGAGATCCTTTTTTTCTGCGCGTAATCTGCTGCT
TGCAAACAAAAAAACCACCGCTACCAGCGGTGGTTTGTTTGCCGGATCAAGAGCTACCAACTCTTTTTCC
GAAGGTAACTGGCTTCAGCAGAGCGCAGATACCAAATACTGTCCTTCTAGTGTAGCCGTAGTTAGGCCAC
CACTTCAAGAACTCTGTAGCACCGCCTACATACCTCGCTCTGCTAATCCTGTTACCAGTGGCTGCTGCCA
GTGGCGATAAGTCGTGTCTTACCGGGTTGGACTCAAGACGATAGTTACCGGATAAGGCGCAGCGGTCGGG
CTGAACGGGGGGTTCGTGCACACAGCCCAGCTTGGAGCGAACGACCTACACCGAACTGAGATACCTACAG
CGTGAGCATTGAGAAAGCGCCACGCTTCCCGAAGGGAGAAAGGCGGACAGGTATCCGGTAAGCGGCAGGG
TCGGAACAGGAGAGCGCACGAGGGAGCTTCCAGGGGGAAACGCCTGGTATCTTTATAGTCCTGTCGGGTT
TCGCCACCTCTGACTTGAGCGTCGATTTTTGTGATGCTCGTCAGGGGGGCGGAGCCTATGGAAAAACGCC
AGCAACGCGGCCTTTTTACGGTTCCTGGCCTTTTGCTGGCCTTTTGCTCACATGTTCTTTCCTGCGTTAT
CCCCTGATTCTGTGGATAACCGTATTACCGCCTTTGAGTGAGCTGATACCGCTCGCCGCAGCCGAACGAC
CGAGCGCAGCGAGTCAGTGAGCGAGGAAGCGGAAGAGCGCCCAATACGCAAACCGCCTCTCCCCGCGCGT
TGGCCGATTCATTAATGCAGCTGGCACGACAGGTTTCCCGACTGGAAAGCGGGCAGTGAGCGCAACGCAA
TTAATGTGAGTTAGCTCACTCATTAGGCACCCCAGGCTTTACACTTTATGCTTCCGGCTCGTATGTTGTG
TGGAATTGTGAGCGGATAACAATTTCACACAGGAAACAGCTATGACCATGATTACGCCAAGCTGTAAGTT
TAAACATGATCTTACTAACTAACTATTCTCATTTAAATTTTCAGAGCTTAAAAATGGCTGAAATCACTCA
CAACGATGGATACGCTAACAACTTGGAAATGAAAT
