>Addgene plasmid #19649 | pGC179 | addgene partial sequence | sequence record 25474 | 19649 with M13R
GATCTTACTAACTAACTATTCTCATTTAAATTTTCAGAGCTTAAAAATGGCTGAAATCACTCACAACGAT
GGATACGCTAACAACTTGGAAATGAAATAAGCTTGCATGCCTGCAGGTCGACTCTAGACCGCGGTTTTGG
CGCGGATCCACTAGTTCTAGCTTCAAAAGCGCTCTGAAGTTCCTATACTTTCTAGAGAATAGGAACTTCG
GAATAGGAACTTCAAGATCCCCGGGTACCGAGCTCAGAAAAAATGACTGCTCCAAAGAAGAAGCGTAAGG
TACCGGCAGAAAAAATGACTGCTCCAAAGAAGAAGCGTAAGGTACCGGCAGAAAAAATGACTGCTCCAAA
GAAGAAGCGTAAGGTACCGGCAGAAAAAATGACTGCTCCAAAGAAGAAGCGTAAGGTACCGGTAGACGAT
AAGGATCCGATGGTGGCCTCCTCCGAGGACGTCATCAAAGAGTTCATGCGCTTCAAGGTGCGCATGGAGG
GCTCCGTGAACGGCCACGAGTTCGAGATCGAGGGCGAGGGCGAGGGCCGCCCCTACGAGGGCACCCAGAC
CGCCAAGCTGAAGGTGACCAAGGGCGGCCCCCTGCCCTTCGCCTGGGACATCCTGTCCCCCCAGTTCCA
